Addgene plasmid #73042: pET28-Mff(1-61)-PP-GST
Purpose: Bacterial expression of mouse Mff residues 1-61 with C-terminal GST-tag and PreScission protease cleavage site
Depositing lab: David Chan. Depositing organization: California Institute of Technology. Publication: The mitochondrial fission receptor Mff selectively recruits oligomerized Drp1. Liu R, Chan DC. Mol Biol Cell. 2015 Dec 1;26(24):4466-77. doi: 10.1091/mbc.E15-08-0591. Epub 2015 Oct 7. PubMed 26446846.
Backbone
  Vector backbone: pET28a(+)
  Backbone manufacturer: EMD Millipore (Novagen)
  Modifications to backbone: A pET21b promoter (BglII/BamHI), followed by a PreScission protease site (BamHI/HindIII) and the GST sequence from pGEX6P1 (NotI/XhoI, Amersham) replaces the region between BglII/XhoI of pET28a(+)
  Vector type: Bacterial Expression
Growth in bacteria
  Bacterial resistance: Kanamycin, 50 μg/mL
  Growth temperature: 37°C
  Growth strain: DH5alpha
  Copy number: Low Copy
Gene/Insert
  Gene/Insert name: Mff(1-61) (alt name: mitochondrial fission factor)
  Species: M. musculus (mouse)
  Mutation: Truncation containing amino acids 1-61
  Entrez Gene: Mff (a.k.a. 5230400G24Rik)
  Promoter: T7
  Tag / fusion protein: PreScission protease site (C terminal on backbone); GST-tag (C terminal on backbone)
  Cloning method: Restriction Enzyme; 5′ cloning site NdeI (not destroyed); 3′ cloning site BamHI (not destroyed)
  Sequencing primers: 5′ TAATACGACTCACTATAGGG; 3′ CTAGTTATTGCTCAGCGGTG
Terms and licenses: Academic/Nonprofit Terms; Industry Terms: Not Available to Industry
How to cite: pET28-Mff(1-61)-PP-GST was a gift from David Chan (Addgene plasmid # 73042 ; http://n2t.net/addgene:73042 ; RRID:Addgene_73042)
