[The description below was written by a language model from this plasmid's Addgene catalogue record and pLannotate feature annotations shown in this document.]
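Description:
pET28-Mff(1-61)-PP-GST is a bacterial expression plasmid built on a modified pET28a(+) backbone for producing an N-terminal fragment of mouse mitochondrial fission factor (Mff, residues 1-61) in E. coli. According to the record, the region between BglII and XhoI of pET28a(+) was replaced with a pET21b promoter segment, a PreScission protease recognition site and the GST coding sequence taken from pGEX6P1, and the Mff fragment was cloned between NdeI and BamHI. The plasmid is selected with kanamycin through the aph(3')-Ia gene and replicates from a pBR322-type origin accompanied by the bom region and the rop gene, which is consistent with its low-copy listing. An f1 origin is also present.

The expression cassette follows the standard pET layout: a T7 promoter with an adjacent lac operator, the T7 gene 10 ribosome binding site, the open reading frame and a T7 terminator. The plasmid-borne lacI supplies repressor, so transcription is IPTG-inducible in hosts that provide T7 RNA polymerase. The annotated Mff fragment is followed by Schistosoma japonicum GST, with the PreScission site lying between them according to the catalogue, although it is not annotated separately. The automated annotation matched Mff to the rat orthologue, whereas the depositor lists mouse. GST at the C-terminus allows glutathione-affinity capture or pull-down, and protease cleavage can release the Mff peptide. A short His-tag fragment is annotated downstream of GST, but the record does not state whether it is translated as part of the fusion. The associated study concerns recruitment of Drp1 by Mff, so the protein is likely intended for in vitro binding work.
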