Features (pLannotate 1.2.2; 20 found; start..end, strand, type, name):
     12..440     +  rep_origin     f1 ori (sequence partly withheld): f1 bacteriophage origin of replication; arrow indicates direction of (+) strand synthesis
    493..550     +  promoter       AmpR promoter (fragment): bla
    559..1374    -  CDS            KanR: aminoglycoside phosphotransferase; aph(3')-Ia; confers resistance to kanamycin in bacteria or G418 (Geneticin®) in eukaryotes
   1496..2084    +  rep_origin     ori: high-copy-number ColE1/pMB1/pBR322/pUC origin of replication
   2270..2412    -  misc_feature   bom: basis of mobility region from pBR322
   2514..2705    -  CDS            rop: Rop protein, which maintains plasmids at low copy number; rop
   2722..3102    +  CDS            YPB1_ECOLX: Protein predicted: Swiss-Prot protein existence level 4. From Escherichia coli.
   3174..3465    -  CDS            TcR (fragment): tetracycline efflux protein; tet; confers resistance to tetracycline
   3480..3501    -  protein_bind   CAP binding site: CAP binding activates transcription in the presence of cAMP. E. coli catabolite activator protein
   3514..4596    -  CDS            lacI: lac repressor; lacI; The lac repressor binds to the lac operator to inhibit transcription in E. coli. This inhibition can be relieved by adding lactose or isopropyl-β-D-thiogalactopyranoside (IPTG).
   4597..4674    -  promoter       lacI promoter: lacI
   4682..4961    -  CDS            TcR (fragment): tetracycline efflux protein; tet; confers resistance to tetracycline
   4983..5001    +  promoter       T7 promoter: promoter for bacteriophage T7 RNA polymerase
   5002..5026    +  protein_bind   lac operator: The lac repressor binds to the lac operator to inhibit transcription in E. coli. This inhibition can be relieved by adding lactose or isopropyl-β-D-thiogalactopyranoside (IPTG). lac repressor encoded by lacI
   5041..5063    +  RBS            RBS: efficient ribosome binding site from bacteriophage T7 gene 10 (Olins and Rangwala, 1989)
   5071..5259    +  CDS            Mff (fragment): MFF_RAT - Experimental evidence at protein level: Swiss-Prot protein existence level 1. Plays a role in mitochondrial and peroxisomal fission. Promotes the recruitment and association of the fission mediator dynamin-related protein 1 (DNM1L) to the mitochondrial surface. May be involved in regulation of synaptic vesicle membrane dynamics by recruitment of DNM1L to clathrin-containing vesicles. From Rattus norvegicus (Rat).
   5302..5955    +  CDS            GST26_SCHJA: Experimental evidence at protein level: Swiss-Prot protein existence level 1. GST isoenzymes appear to play a central role in the parasite detoxification system. Other functions are also suspected including a role in increasing the solubility of haematin in the parasite gut. From Schistosoma japonicum (Blood fluke).
   5971..5988    +  CDS            9xHis (fragment): 9xHis affinity tag
   5998..6047    +  CDS            SET1 (fragment): solubility-enhancement tag derived from T7 phage gene 10B
   6055..6102    +  terminator     T7 terminator: transcription terminator for bacteriophage T7 RNA polymerase
>Addgene plasmid #73042 | pET28-Mff(1-61)-PP-GST | depositor full sequence | sequence record 134011 | pET28-Mff(1-61)-PP-GST sequence 6127 bps
TGGCGAATGGG
[124 nt withheld, positions 12-135]
C
[91 nt withheld, positions 137-227]
A
[49 nt withheld, positions 229-277]
CCTTTGACGTTGGAGTCCACGTTCTTT
[37 nt withheld, positions 305-341]
ACCCTATCTCGGTCTATTCTTTTGATTTATAAGGGATTTTGCCGATTTCGGCCTATTGGTTAAAAAATGA
GCTGATTTAACAAAAATTTAACGCGAATTTTAACAAAATATTAACGCTTACAATTTAGGTGGCACTTTTC
GGGGAAATGTGCGCGGAACCCCTATTTGTTTATTTTTCTAAATACATTCAAATATGTATCCGCTCATGAA
TTAATTCTTAGAAAAACTCATCGAGCATCAAATGAAACTGCAATTTATTCATATCAGGATTATCAATACC
ATATTTTTGAAAAAGCCGTTTCTGTAATGAAGGAGAAAACTCACCGAGGCAGTTCCATAGGATGGCAAGA
TCCTGGTATCGGTCTGCGATTCCGACTCGTCCAACATCAATACAACCTATTAATTTCCCCTCGTCAAAAA
TAAGGTTATCAAGTGAGAAATCACCATGAGTGACGACTGAATCCGGTGAGAATGGCAAAAGTTTATGCAT
TTCTTTCCAGACTTGTTCAACAGGCCAGCCATTACGCTCGTCATCAAAATCACTCGCATCAACCAAACCG
TTATTCATTCGTGATTGCGCCTGAGCGAGACGAAATACGCGATCGCTGTTAAAAGGACAATTACAAACAG
GAATCGAATGCAACCGGCGCAGGAACACTGCCAGCGCATCAACAATATTTTCACCTGAATCAGGATATTC
TTCTAATACCTGGAATGCTGTTTTCCCGGGGATCGCAGTGGTGAGTAACCATGCATCATCAGGAGTACGG
ATAAAATGCTTGATGGTCGGAAGAGGCATAAATTCCGTCAGCCAGTTTAGTCTGACCATCTCATCTGTAA
CATCATTGGCAACGCTACCTTTGCCATGTTTCAGAAACAACTCTGGCGCATCGGGCTTCCCATACAATCG
ATAGATTGTCGCACCTGATTGCCCGACATTATCGCGAGCCCATTTATACCCATATAAATCAGCATCCATG
TTGGAATTTAATCGCGGCCTAGAGCAAGACGTTTCCCGTTGAATATGGCTCATAACACCCCTTGTATTAC
TGTTTATGTAAGCAGACAGTTTTATTGTTCATGACCAAAATCCCTTAACGTGAGTTTTCGTTCCACTGAG
CGTCAGACCCCGTAGAAAAGATCAAAGGATCTTCTTGAGATCCTTTTTTTCTGCGCGTAATCTGCTGCTT
GCAAACAAAAAAACCACCGCTACCAGCGGTGGTTTGTTTGCCGGATCAAGAGCTACCAACTCTTTTTCCG
AAGGTAACTGGCTTCAGCAGAGCGCAGATACCAAATACTGTCCTTCTAGTGTAGCCGTAGTTAGGCCACC
ACTTCAAGAACTCTGTAGCACCGCCTACATACCTCGCTCTGCTAATCCTGTTACCAGTGGCTGCTGCCAG
TGGCGATAAGTCGTGTCTTACCGGGTTGGACTCAAGACGATAGTTACCGGATAAGGCGCAGCGGTCGGGC
TGAACGGGGGGTTCGTGCACACAGCCCAGCTTGGAGCGAACGACCTACACCGAACTGAGATACCTACAGC
GTGAGCTATGAGAAAGCGCCACGCTTCCCGAAGGGAGAAAGGCGGACAGGTATCCGGTAAGCGGCAGGGT
CGGAACAGGAGAGCGCACGAGGGAGCTTCCAGGGGGAAACGCCTGGTATCTTTATAGTCCTGTCGGGTTT
CGCCACCTCTGACTTGAGCGTCGATTTTTGTGATGCTCGTCAGGGGGGCGGAGCCTATGGAAAAACGCCA
GCAACGCGGCCTTTTTACGGTTCCTGGCCTTTTGCTGGCCTTTTGCTCACATGTTCTTTCCTGCGTTATC
CCCTGATTCTGTGGATAACCGTATTACCGCCTTTGAGTGAGCTGATACCGCTCGCCGCAGCCGAACGACC
GAGCGCAGCGAGTCAGTGAGCGAGGAAGCGGAAGAGCGCCTGATGCGGTATTTTCTCCTTACGCATCTGT
GCGGTATTTCACACCGCATATATGGTGCACTCTCAGTACAATCTGCTCTGATGCCGCATAGTTAAGCCAG
TATACACTCCGCTATCGCTACGTGACTGGGTCATGGCTGCGCCCCGACACCCGCCAACACCCGCTGACGC
GCCCTGACGGGCTTGTCTGCTCCCGGCATCCGCTTACAGACAAGCTGTGACCGTCTCCGGGAGCTGCATG
TGTCAGAGGTTTTCACCGTCATCACCGAAACGCGCGAGGCAGCTGCGGTAAAGCTCATCAGCGTGGTCGT
GAAGCGATTCACAGATGTCTGCCTGTTCATCCGCGTCCAGCTCGTTGAGTTTCTCCAGAAGCGTTAATGT
CTGGCTTCTGATAAAGCGGGCCATGTTAAGGGCGGTTTTTTCCTGTTTGGTCACTGATGCCTCCGTGTAA
GGGGGATTTCTGTTCATGGGGGTAATGATACCGATGAAACGAGAGAGGATGCTCACGATACGGGTTACTG
ATGATGAACATGCCCGGTTACTGGAACGTTGTGAGGGTAAACAACTGGCGGTATGGATGCGGCGGGACCA
GAGAAAAATCACTCAGGGTCAATGCCAGCGCTTCGTTAATACAGATGTAGGTGTTCCACAGGGTAGCCAG
CAGCATCCTGCGATGCAGATCCGGAACATAATGGTGCAGGGCGCTGACTTCCGCGTTTCCAGACTTTACG
AAACACGGAAACCGAAGACCATTCATGTTGTTGCTCAGGTCGCAGACGTTTTGCAGCAGCAGTCGCTTCA
CGTTCGCTCGCGTATCGGTGATTCATTCTGCTAACCAGTAAGGCAACCCCGCCAGCCTAGCCGGGTCCTC
AACGACAGGAGCACGATCATGCGCACCCGTGGGGCCGCCATGCCGGCGATAATGGCCTGCTTCTCGCCGA
AACGTTTGGTGGCGGGACCAGTGACGAAGGCTTGAGCGAGGGCGTGCAAGATTCCGAATACCGCAAGCGA
CAGGCCGATCATCGTCGCGCTCCAGCGAAAGCGGTCCTCGCCGAAAATGACCCAGAGCGCTGCCGGCACC
TGTCCTACGAGTTGCATGATAAAGAAGACAGTCATAAGTGCGGCGACGATAGTCATGCCCCGCGCCCACC
GGAAGGAGCTGACTGGGTTGAAGGCTCTCAAGGGCATCGGTCGAGATCCCGGTGCCTAATGAGTGAGCTA
ACTTACATTAATTGCGTTGCGCTCACTGCCCGCTTTCCAGTCGGGAAACCTGTCGTGCCAGCTGCATTAA
TGAATCGGCCAACGCGCGGGGAGAGGCGGTTTGCGTATTGGGCGCCAGGGTGGTTTTTCTTTTCACCAGT
GAGACGGGCAACAGCTGATTGCCCTTCACCGCCTGGCCCTGAGAGAGTTGCAGCAAGCGGTCCACGCTGG
TTTGCCCCAGCAGGCGAAAATCCTGTTTGATGGTGGTTAACGGCGGGATATAACATGAGCTGTCTTCGGT
ATCGTCGTATCCCACTACCGAGATATCCGCACCAACGCGCAGCCCGGACTCGGTAATGGCGCGCATTGCG
CCCAGCGCCATCTGATCGTTGGCAACCAGCATCGCAGTGGGAACGATGCCCTCATTCAGCATTTGCATGG
TTTGTTGAAAACCGGACATGGCACTCCAGTCGCCTTCCCGTTCCGCTATCGGCTGAATTTGATTGCGAGT
GAGATATTTATGCCAGCCAGCCAGACGCAGACGCGCCGAGACAGAACTTAATGGGCCCGCTAACAGCGCG
ATTTGCTGGTGACCCAATGCGACCAGATGCTCCACGCCCAGTCGCGTACCGTCTTCATGGGAGAAAATAA
TACTGTTGATGGGTGTCTGGTCAGAGACATCAAGAAATAACGCCGGAACATTAGTGCAGGCAGCTTCCAC
AGCAATGGCATCCTGGTCATCCAGCGGATAGTTAATGATCAGCCCACTGACGCGTTGCGCGAGAAGATTG
TGCACCGCCGCTTTACAGGCTTCGACGCCGCTTCGTTCTACCATCGACACCACCACGCTGGCACCCAGTT
GATCGGCGCGAGATTTAATCGCCGCGACAATTTGCGACGGCGCGTGCAGGGCCAGACTGGAGGTGGCAAC
GCCAATCAGCAACGACTGTTTGCCCGCCAGTTGTTGTGCCACGCGGTTGGGAATGTAATTCAGCTCCGCC
ATCGCCGCTTCCACTTTTTCCCGCGTTTTCGCAGAAACGTGGCTGGCCTGGTTCACCACGCGGGAAACGG
TCTGATAAGAGACACCGGCATACTCTGCGACATCGTATAACGTTACTGGTTTCACATTCACCACCCTGAA
TTGACTCTCTTCCGGGCGCTATCATGCCATACCGCGAAAGGTTTTGCGCCATTCGATGGTGTCCGGGATC
TCGACGCTCTCCCTTATGCGACTCCTGCATTAGGAAGCAGCCCAGTAGTAGGTTGAGGCCGTTGAGCACC
GCCGCCGCAAGGAATGGTGCATGCAAGGAGATGGCGCCCAACAGTCCCCCGGCCACGGGGCCTGCCACCA
TACCCACGCCGAAACAAGCGCTCATGAGCCCGAAGTGGCGAGCCCGATCTTCCCCATCGGTGATGTCGGC
GATATAGGCGCCAGCAACCGCACCTGTGGCGCCGGTGATGCCGGCCACGATGCGTCCGGCGTAGAGGATC
GAGATCTCGATCCCGCGAAATTAATACGACTCACTATAGGGGAATTGTGAGCGGATAACAATTCCCCTCT
AGAAATAATTTTGTTTAACTTTAAGAAGGAGATATACATATGGCAGAAATTAGTCGCATTCAGTATGAAA
TGGAATACACCGAAGGTATTAGTCAGCGAATGAGGGTCCCGGAAAAATTAAAAGTAGCACCACCAAATGC
TGACCTGGAGCAAGAGTTCCAAGATGGAGTTCCAAATGCCAGTGTGATAATGCAAGTCCCAGAGAGGATC
GTGGTTACAGGATCGGATCCGCTGGAAGTTCTGTTCCAGGGGCCCAAGCTTGCGGCCGCAATGTCCCCTA
TACTAGGTTATTGGAAAATTAAGGGCCTTGTGCAACCCACTCGACTTCTTTTGGAATATCTTGAAGAAAA
ATATGAAGAGCATTTGTATGAGCGCGATGAAGGTGATAAATGGCGAAACAAAAAGTTTGAATTGGGTTTG
GAGTTTCCCAATCTTCCTTATTATATTGATGGTGATGTTAAATTAACACAGTCTATGGCCATCATACGTT
ATATAGCTGACAAGCACAACATGTTGGGTGGTTGTCCAAAAGAGCGTGCAGAGATTTCAATGCTTGAAGG
AGCGGTTTTGGATATTAGATACGGTGTTTCGAGAATTGCATATAGTAAAGACTTTGAAACTCTCAAAGTT
GATTTTCTTAGCAAGCTACCTGAAATGCTGAAAATGTTCGAAGATCGTTTATGTCATAAAACATATTTAA
ATGGTGATCATGTAACCCATCCTGACTTCATGTTGTATGACGCTCTTGATGTTGTTTTATACATGGACCC
AATGTGCCTGGATGCGTTCCCAAAATTAGTTTGTTTTAAAAAACGTATTGAAGCTATCCCACAAATTGAT
AAGTACTTGAAATCCAGCAAGTATATAGCATGGCCTTTGCAGGGCTGGCAAGCCACGTTTGGTGGTGGCG
ACCATCCTCCAAAATCGGATTGACTCGAGCACCACCACCACCACCACTGAGATCCGGCTGCTAACAAAGC
CCGAAAGGAAGCTGAGTTGGCTGCTGCCACCGCTGAGCAATAACTAGCATAACCCCTTGGGGCCTCTAAA
CGGGTCTTGAGGGGTTTTTTGCTGAAAGGAGGAACTATATCCGGAT
