>Addgene plasmid #73042 | pET28-Mff(1-61)-PP-GST | addgene partial sequence | sequence record 137707 | LacI-R 5'-GGCATACTCTGCGACATCGT-3'
CATTCACCACCCTGAATTGACTCTCTTCCGGGCGCTATCATGCCATACCGCGAAAGGTTTTGCGCCATTC
GATGGTGTCCGGGATCTCGACGCTCTCCCTTATGCGACTCCTGCATTAGGAAGCAGCCCAGTAGTAGGTT
GAGGCCGTTGAGCACCGCCGCCGCAAGGAATGGTGCATGCAAGGAGATGGCGCCCAACAGTCCCCCGGCC
ACGGGGCCTGCCACCATACCCACGCCGAAACAAGCGCTCATGAGCCCGAAGTGGCGAGCCCGATCTTCCC
CATCGGTGATGTCGGCGATATAGGCGCCAGCAACCGCACCTGTGGCGCCGGTGATGCCGGCCACGATGCG
TCCGGCGTAGAGGATCGAGATCTCGATCCCGCGAAATTAATACGACTCACTATAGGGGAATTGTGAGCGG
ATAACAATTCCCCTCTAGAAATAATTTTGTTTAACTTTAAGAAGGAGATATACATATGGCAGAAATTAGT
CGCATTCAGTATGAAATGGAATACACCGAAGGTATTAGTCAGCGAATGAGGGTCCCGGAAAAATTAAAAG
TAGCACCACCAAATGCTGACCTGGAGCAAGAGTTCCAAGATGGAGTTCCAAATGCCAGTGTGATAATGCA
AGTCCCAGAGAGGATCGTGGTTACAGGATCGGATCCGCTGGAAGTTCTGTTCCAGGGGCCCAAGCTTGCG
GCCGCAATGTCCCCTATACTAGGTTATTGGAAAATTAAGGGCCTTGTGCAACCCACTCGACTTCTTTTGG
AATATCTTGAAGAAAAATATGAAGAGCATTTGTATGAGCGCGATGAAGGTGATAAATGGCGAAACAAAAA
GTTTGAATTGGGTTTGGAGTTTCCCAATCTTCCTTATTATATTGATGGTGATGT
