>Addgene plasmid #73042 | pET28-Mff(1-61)-PP-GST | addgene partial sequence | sequence record 137708 | F1ori-R 5'-AGGGAAGAAAGCGAAAGGAG-3'
CAAGACCCGTTTAGAGGCCCCAAGGGGTTATGCTAGTTATTGCTCAGCGGTGGCAGCAGCCAACTCAGCT
TCCTTTCGGGCTTTGTTAGCAGCCGGATCTCAGTGGTGGTGGTGGTGGTGCTCGAGTCAATCCGATTTTG
GAGGATGGTCGCCACCACCAAACGTGGCTTGCCAGCCCTGCAAAGGCCATGCTATATACTTGCTGGATTT
CAAGTACTTATCAATTTGTGGGATAGCTTCAATACGTTTTTTAAAACAAACTAATTTTGGGAACGCATCC
AGGCACATTGGGTCCATGTATAAAACAACATCAAGAGCGTCATACAACATGAAGTCAGGATGGGTTACAT
GATCACCATTTAAATATGTTTTATGACATAAACGATCTTCGAACATTTTCAGCATTTCAGGTAGCTTGCT
AAGAAAATCAACTTTGAGAGTTTCAAAGTCTTTACTATATGCAATTCTCGAAACACCGTATCTAATATCC
AAAACCGCTCCTTCAAGCATTGAAATCTCTGCACGCTCTTTTGGACAACCACCCAACATGTTGTGCTTGT
CAGCTATATAACGTATGATGGCCATAGACTGTGTTAATTTAACATCACCATCAATATAATAAGGAAGATT
GGGAAACTCCAAACCCAATTCAAACTTTTTGTTTCGCCATTTATCACCTTCATCGCGCTCATACAAATGC
TCTTCATATTTTTCTTCAAGATATTCCAAAAGAAGTCGAGTGGGTTGCACAAGGCCCTTAATTTTCCAAT
AACCTAGTATAGGGGACATTGCGGCCGCAAGCTTGGGCCCCTGGAACAGAACTTCCAGCGGATCCGATCC
TGTAACCACGATCCTCTCTGGGACTTGCATTATCACACTGGCATTTGGAACTCCATCTTGGAACTCTTGC
TCCAGGTCAGCATT
